Addgene plasmid #115920: pBS-f1(-)-SEC61B-dTomato
Purpose: donor to insert dTomato at the SEC61B locus in human cells
Depositing lab: Erik Sontheimer. Publication: Efficient Homology-Directed Repair with Circular Single-Stranded DNA Donors. Iyer S, Mir A, Vega-Badillo J, Roscoe BP, Ibraheim R, Zhu LJ, Lee J, Liu P, Luk K, Mintzer E, Guo D, Soares de Brito J, Emerson CP Jr, Zamore PD, Sontheimer EJ, Wolfe SA. CRISPR J. 2022 Oct;5(5):685-701. doi: 10.1089/crispr.2022.0058. Epub 2022 Sep 7. PubMed 36070530.
Backbone
  Vector backbone: pBluescript
  Backbone size w/o insert (bp): 2960
  Total vector size (bp): 5830
  Modifications to backbone: added homology arms and a fluorescent protein. F1 orientation is reversed
  Vector type: donor template
Growth in bacteria
  Bacterial resistance: Ampicillin, 100 μg/mL
  Growth temperature: 37°C
  Growth strain: DH5alpha
  Copy number: High Copy
Gene/Insert
  Gene/Insert name: SEC61B-dTomato
  Species: H. sapiens (human)
  Insert size (bp): 2700
  Tag / fusion protein: dTomato
  Cloning method: Gibson Cloning
  Sequencing primers: 5′ M13F; 3′ M13R
Resource information
  A portion of this plasmid was derived from a plasmid made by: Insert is based on Addgene plasmid: AICSDP-7:SEC61B-mEGFP (Plasmid #87426).
Terms and licenses: Academic/Nonprofit Terms; Industry Terms: Not Available to Industry
Depositor comments: Please visit https://www.biorxiv.org/content/10.1101/864199v1 for bioRxiv preprint.
How to cite: pBS-f1(-)-SEC61B-dTomato was a gift from Erik Sontheimer (Addgene plasmid # 115920 ; http://n2t.net/addgene:115920 ; RRID:Addgene_115920)
