[The description below was written by a language model from this plasmid's Addgene catalogue record and pLannotate feature annotations shown in this document.]
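Description:
pBS-f1(-)-SEC61B-dTomato is a 5.8 kb homology-directed repair donor built on the pBluescript phagemid backbone, intended to knock a dTomato fluorescent tag into the endogenous SEC61B locus of human cells. It is maintained in E. coli as a high-copy plasmid through its ColE1/pUC-type origin and is selected with ampicillin via the β-lactamase gene and its native promoter. The backbone also carries an f1 bacteriophage origin, whose orientation was reversed relative to the parental arrangement. This origin allows one strand of the plasmid to be packaged as circular single-stranded DNA when helper phage functions are supplied, and its orientation determines which strand is recovered. That fits the associated work on circular single-stranded DNA donors for genome editing.

The roughly 2.7 kb insert was assembled by Gibson cloning into the pBluescript multiple cloning site, between the T7 and T3 promoters and within remnants of the lacZα/lac promoter region. It consists of human genomic homology arms flanking a dTomato coding sequence. The upstream arm includes a stretch annotated as a fragment of the ALG2 gene on the opposite strand, and a short Sec61β coding fragment lies downstream of dTomato, consistent with an N-terminal fusion of the fluorescent protein to this endoplasmic reticulum translocon subunit, although the record does not state the exact fusion junction or any linker. No mammalian promoter is annotated, so expression of the tagged protein would depend on correct integration at the native locus. The insert design derives from an earlier SEC61B-mEGFP donor, with dTomato as the tag here. The nuclease and guide RNA needed to cut the target site are not part of this plasmid.
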