Features (pLannotate 1.2.2; 16 found; start..end, strand, type, name):
     68..86      +  promoter       T7 promoter: promoter for bacteriophage T7 RNA polymerase
     95..136     +  misc_feature   MCS (fragment): pBluescript multiple cloning site
    307..657     -  CDS            ALG2 (fragment): ALG2_HUMAN - Experimental evidence at protein level: Swiss-Prot protein existence level 1. Mannosylates Man(2)GlcNAc(2)-dolichol diphosphate and Man(1)GlcNAc(2)-dolichol diphosphate to form Man(3)GlcNAc(2)-dolichol diphosphate. From Homo sapiens (Human).
   1127..1828    +  CDS            dTomato: dTomato is a basic (constitutively fluorescent) orange fluorescent protein published in 2004, derived from Discosoma sp.. It is reported to be a somewhat slowly-maturing dimer with low acid sensitivity.
   2025..2124    +  CDS            Sec61β (fragment): human Sec61β subunit of the translocon in the endoplasmic reticulum; SEC61B
   3053..3075    +  misc_feature   MCS (fragment): pBluescript multiple cloning site
   3087..3105    -  promoter       T3 promoter: promoter for bacteriophage T3 RNA polymerase
   3150..3166    -  protein_bind   lac operator: The lac repressor binds to the lac operator to inhibit transcription in E. coli. This inhibition can be relieved by adding lactose or isopropyl-β-D-thiogalactopyranoside (IPTG). lac repressor encoded by lacI
   3174..3204    -  promoter       lac promoter: promoter for the E. coli lac operon
   3219..3240    -  protein_bind   CAP binding site: CAP binding activates transcription in the presence of cAMP. E. coli catabolite activator protein
   3253..3345    -  CDS            lacI (fragment): lac repressor; lacI; The lac repressor binds to the lac operator to inhibit transcription in E. coli. This inhibition can be relieved by adding lactose or isopropyl-β-D-thiogalactopyranoside (IPTG).
   3528..4116    -  rep_origin     ori: high-copy-number ColE1/pMB1/pBR322/pUC origin of replication
   4287..5147    -  CDS            AmpR: β-lactamase; bla; confers resistance to ampicillin, carbenicillin, and related antibiotics
   5148..5252    -  promoter       AmpR promoter: bla
   5278..5706    +  rep_origin     f1 ori (sequence partly withheld): f1 bacteriophage origin of replication; arrow indicates direction of (+) strand synthesis
   5738..65      -  CDS            lacZα (fragment) (across the origin): LacZα fragment of β-galactosidase; lacZ fragment
>Addgene plasmid #115920 | pBS-f1(-)-SEC61B-dTomato | addgene full sequence | sequence record 223541 | Addgene NGS Result
GCGATTAAGTTGGGTAACGCCAGGGTTTTCCCAGTCACGACGTTGTAAAACGACGGCCAGTGAATTGTAA
TACGACTCACTATAGGGCGAATTGGAGCTCCACCGCGGTGGCGGCCGCTCTAGAACTAGTGGATCCGGGC
CCACACTAAAGTTAGAGAACCACAGGCTCGCTCACAACCCTGACTTCTCCATGTCAGTTCCGATCTTTGC
GAACCGCAGACAGGGAAGGTCTTCTCTCAGGGGTCATGCCCGCGGCCGCCCTCCACGGCGAGGTCCGCAC
TCGCGCAGCCGGCCCCGCGGCCGCCTCACCTGGTCGCACACTACCACGTCGAACTCCTCGTCGGCGAGGA
ACAGCACGTAGAGCGCCAGGAAAACCATGCGCACGTAGGCGCAGACGGCGGCGCCGCGGCCGCCCCAGCC
CAGGCCTCGCGGCAGCCAGTCCCCGGCACAGCGCACCGGTAGCTCGCGGCTCTCGGCGAAACAGTGGCCC
GGGTCGTAGTGCGCTGTCCAGATCTTCACGCTACACCCGCGCGCCTGCAGCGCCAGCGCCGCGTCCAACA
CCAGCCGCTCAGCGCCGCCCACGCCCAGGTCTGGGTGGAGGAACAGCACCGACGGCTTGGGAACCGAGTC
CCGTTCCCGGCCCTGCTCCTCCGCCATGGCCCTGGAGCCGCAACTGCACCCCGCACCCTGATGGGGGTCT
TCTGCGCAAGCTCCGCGCTCGTAGCTCCCAGCTGGCCACTGCGGGCCGACCCCGCCCTGCCGTACGTGCG
TCAGTTAGGCCACATCAGCGCAAATCTGTGAGGGTCTAGTAACTGCCTGAGAAAATATCTTGTCTGACCC
CGGTTATATTTTTCCTTCGGTAGGGATTGGACTTTCTGAAGGACGTTGTGATCCAAAGGAAGGAGGCCGG
AGGTCTCTACTTCCCATACAGCAGGTAACTAAGTTGTCTGTAGCAGACTGTCTACAGGCATATCGTGAGA
CGACCCAGGCGTCCCTGGGGTCAGAGAGGACCTTGCCTGCAAGTCCGGGGGCGGGGCCTGAGTCAGTCTC
GCCAGCTGCCGGTCTTTCGGGGGCTCCGTAACTTTCTATCCGTCCGCGTCAGCGCCTTGCCACACTCATC
TCCAATATGGTGAGCAAGGGCGAGGAGGTCATCAAAGAGTTCATGCGCTTCAAGGTGCGCATGGAGGGCT
CCATGAACGGCCACGAGTTCGAGATCGAGGGCGAGGGCGAGGGCCGCCCCTACGAGGGCACCCAGACCGC
CAAGCTGAAGGTGACCAAGGGCGGCCCCCTGCCCTTCGCCTGGGACATCCTGTCCCCCCAGTTCATGTAC
GGCTCCAAGGCGTACGTGAAGCACCCCGCCGACATCCCCGATTACAAGAAGCTGTCCTTCCCCGAGGGCT
TCAAGTGGGAGCGCGTGATGAACTTCGAGGACGGCGGTCTGGTGACCGTGACCCAGGACTCCTCCCTGCA
GGACGGCACGCTGATCTACAAGGTGAAGATGCGCGGCACCAACTTCCCCCCCGACGGCCCCGTAATGCAG
AAGAAGACCATGGGCTGGGAGGCCTCCACCGAGCGCCTGTACCCCCGCGACGGCGTGCTGAAGGGCGAGA
TCCACCAGGCCCTGAAGCTGAAGGACGGCGGCCACTACCTGGTGGAGTTCAAGACCATCTACATGGCCAA
GAAGCCCGTGCAACTGCCCGGCTACTACTACGTGGACACCAAGCTGGACATCACCTCCCACAACGAGGAC
TACACCATCGTGGAACAGTACGAGCGCTCCGAGGGCCGCCACCACCTGTTCCTGTACGGCATGGACGAGC
TGTACAAGAGCGGCCTGAGAAGCATGGTATGGCGGCCCTTCCATGATCCCCGCCTCTCCCAGAAGCCCTG
ACTCCTCCTGCTTTGCGCCGTGCTTTTCCTCTGTAGCTCCCTTGCTTCCCCCAGCCTCGGGTGTGGGTGT
CTAGGCCGGGGTTCTGGGGCAGGCCTGCCGCGCTCACCCGTCTGTCTGCTTGTCTCCCTCTACAGCCTGG
TCCGACCCCCAGTGGCACTAACGTGGGATCCTCAGGGCGCTCTCCCAGCAAAGCAGTGGCCGCCCGGGCG
GCGGGATCCACTGTCCGGCAGAGGTAAGGAACCCTGCAGTTCGTTCGCTTCCAGACTCGGAGATAGGACC
CAGAACCTCGCTGATTCTGGGGTGGAGACCCTAGCATGTGAAGATTGACAAAGGCAAAATGAGCTTCTAG
TGACGTGGCCGTGGGAGTAGTTAAAGGCCTTTTGGGAGGAAGGCGACATTTTTTTTCTCGTTGCTCAGTT
TAGGGCACTACTCTTAAAAAAGGAAAGTTAACAAACTGGAATAGAGTCAGAGATAACTTTGAGAAAACCG
ATGTCATTAAACTGGTGTCTCTGGACCTGAGGTTTGCACTCACATTTCCATCTGGCGGCCCCATAAGCAA
TCTGTCCTACAGATAACTCGTCCTACACAAAACTTAGTCTCTTTTCAGCTCAGCTCTCTCACTCTCAATT
ATATCTCCTTACTTCCATATGGCACTGTTGTACACTCATTTACTCAGAGCCAGAAACGTCAGCGTCATCT
TGGATTTTTCTTATGCTCTTTCTCTCTCTAGTCATATGCCAGACTTTAAACTCTGCTTGAAAGCTTTCTC
ATAAGCTCTTTCCTTTTCCCTTTCTACTGCTTTGCATTTGCTACTTAACCCTTTTCTTCAGGCTGTTTGC
TTTCCAGTCCATCGTTCGCTCTGCTGTTACTCTTCTGCGTAGTTTCTGTTACTTGTTGCTGAACATCCCA
ATGGCGCTTTGAGGAAGATGAACTGAGATGTGTCAGGGTGACTTATTTCCATCATCGTCCTTAGGGGAGC
TTGGGTAGGGGCAAGGCGTGTAGCTGGGACCTAGGTCCAGACCCCTGGCTCTGCCACTGAACGGCTCAGG
TGCTTTGGGCAGTTACTCCCCGGCCTCACTTTGCACGTGTGCTTACCTAGTGGAGACAAAAGTACATACC
TCGGTAGAGCGCGCACGCCTGTAACCCCAGGTTAACTCTCTAACCTCGAGGGGGGGCCCGGTACCAGCTT
TTGTTCCCTTTAGTGAGGGTTAATTTCGAGCTTGGCGTAATCATGGTCATAGCTGTTTCCTGTGTGAAAT
TGTTATCCGCTCACAATTCCACACAACATACGAGCCGGAAGCATAAAGTGTAAAGCCTGGGGTGCCTAAT
GAGTGAGCTAACTCACATTAATTGCGTTGCGCTCACTGCCCGCTTTCCAGTCGGGAAACCTGTCGTGCCA
GCTGCATTAATGAATCGGCCAACGCGCGGGGAGAGGCGGTTTGCGTATTGGGCGCTCTTCCGCTTCCTCG
CTCACTGACTCGCTGCGCTCGGTCGTTCGGCTGCGGCGAGCGGTATCAGCTCACTCAAAGGCGGTAATAC
GGTTATCCACAGAATCAGGGGATAACGCAGGAAAGAACATGTGAGCAAAAGGCCAGCAAAAGGCCAGGAA
CCGTAAAAAGGCCGCGTTGCTGGCGTTTTTCCATAGGCTCCGCCCCCCTGACGAGCATCACAAAAATCGA
CGCTCAAGTCAGAGGTGGCGAAACCCGACAGGACTATAAAGATACCAGGCGTTTCCCCCTGGAAGCTCCC
TCGTGCGCTCTCCTGTTCCGACCCTGCCGCTTACCGGATACCTGTCCGCCTTTCTCCCTTCGGGAAGCGT
GGCGCTTTCTCATAGCTCACGCTGTAGGTATCTCAGTTCGGTGTAGGTCGTTCGCTCCAAGCTGGGCTGT
GTGCACGAACCCCCCGTTCAGCCCGACCGCTGCGCCTTATCCGGTAACTATCGTCTTGAGTCCAACCCGG
TAAGACACGACTTATCGCCACTGGCAGCAGCCACTGGTAACAGGATTAGCAGAGCGAGGTATGTAGGCGG
TGCTACAGAGTTCTTGAAGTGGTGGCCTAACTACGGCTACACTAGAAGAACAGTATTTGGTATCTGCGCT
CTGCTGAAGCCAGTTACCTTCGGAAAAAGAGTTGGTAGCTCTTGATCCGGCAAACAAACCACCGCTGGTA
GCGGTGGTTTTTTTGTTTGCAAGCAGCAGATTACGCGCAGAAAAAAAGGATCTCAAGAAGATCCTTTGAT
CTTTTCTACGGGGTCTGACGCTCAGTGGAACGAAAACTCACGTTAAGGGATTTTGGTCATGAGATTATCA
AAAAGGATCTTCACCTAGATCCTTTTAAATTAAAAATGAAGTTTTAAATCAATCTAAAGTATATATGAGT
AAACTTGGTCTGACAGTTACCAATGCTTAATCAGTGAGGCACCTATCTCAGCGATCTGTCTATTTCGTTC
ATCCATAGTTGCCTGACTCCCCGTCGTGTAGATAACTACGATACGGGAGGGCTTACCATCTGGCCCCAGT
GCTGCAATGATACCGCGAGACCCACGCTCACCGGCTCCAGATTTATCAGCAATAAACCAGCCAGCCGGAA
GGGCCGAGCGCAGAAGTGGTCCTGCAACTTTATCCGCCTCCATCCAGTCTATTAATTGTTGCCGGGAAGC
TAGAGTAAGTAGTTCGCCAGTTAATAGTTTGCGCAACGTTGTTGCCATTGCTACAGGCATCGTGGTGTCA
CGCTCGTCGTTTGGTATGGCTTCATTCAGCTCCGGTTCCCAACGATCAAGGCGAGTTACATGATCCCCCA
TGTTGTGCAAAAAAGCGGTTAGCTCCTTCGGTCCTCCGATCGTTGTCAGAAGTAAGTTGGCCGCAGTGTT
ATCACTCATGGTTATGGCAGCACTGCATAATTCTCTTACTGTCATGCCATCCGTAAGATGCTTTTCTGTG
ACTGGTGAGTACTCAACCAAGTCATTCTGAGAATAGTGTATGCGGCGACCGAGTTGCTCTTGCCCGGCGT
CAATACGGGATAATACCGCGCCACATAGCAGAACTTTAAAAGTGCTCATCATTGGAAAACGTTCTTCGGG
GCGAAAACTCTCAAGGATCTTACCGCTGTTGAGATCCAGTTCGATGTAACCCACTCGTGCACCCAACTGA
TCTTCAGCATCTTTTACTTTCACCAGCGTTTCTGGGTGAGCAAAAACAGGAAGGCAAAATGCCGCAAAAA
AGGGAATAAGGGCGACACGGAAATGTTGAATACTCATACTCTTCCTTTTTCAATATTATTGAAGCATTTA
TCAGGGTTATTGTCTCATGAGCGGATACATATTTGAATGTATTTAGAAAAATAAACAAATAGGGGTTCCG
CGCACATTTCCCCGAAAAGTGCCACC
[125 nt withheld, positions 5277-5401]
C
[91 nt withheld, positions 5403-5493]
A
[49 nt withheld, positions 5495-5543]
CCTTTGACGTTGGAGTCCACGTTCTTT
[37 nt withheld, positions 5571-5607]
ACCCTATCTCGGTCTATTCTTTTGATTTATAAGGGATTTTGCCGATTTCGGCCTATTGGTTAAAAAATGA
GCTGATTTAACAAAAATTTAACGCGAATTTTAACAAAATATTAACGCTTACAATTTCCCATTCGCCATTC
AGGCTGCGCAACTGTTGGGAAGGGCGATCGGTGCGGGCCTCTTCGCTATTACGCCAGCTGGCGAAAGGGG
GATGTGCTGCAAG
